>Addgene plasmid #25843 | pfmh-hCry1 | addgene partial sequence | sequence record 31852 | 25843 with hCry1-F (CAATGGTGAACCATGCTGAG)
GAACAGATCTATCAGCAGCTTTCACGATATAGAGGACTAGGTCTTCTGGCATCAGTACCTTCTAATCCTA
ATGGGAATGGAGGCTTCATGGGATATTCTGCAGAAAATATCCCAGGTTGTAGCAGCAGTGGAAGTTGCTC
TCAAGGGAGTGGTATTTTACACTATGCTCATGGCGACAGTCAGCAAACTCACCTGTTGAAGCAAGGAAGA
AGCTCCATGGGCACTGGTCTCAGTGGTGGGAAACGTCCTAGTCAGGAAGAGGACACACAGAGTATTGGTC
CTAAAGTCCAGAGACAGAGCACTAATTCTAGAGACTACAAAGACGATGACGACAAGTTCGAACAAAAACT
CATCTCAGAAGAGGATCTGAATATGCATACCGGTCATCATCACCATCACCATTGAGTTTAAACCCGCTGA
TCAGCCTCGACTGTGCCTTCTAGTTGCCAGCCATCTGTTGTTTGCCCCTCCCCCGTGCCTTCCTTGACCC
TGGAAGGTGCCACTCCCACTGTCCTTTCCTAATAAAATGAGGAAATTGCATCGCATTGTCTGAGTAGGTG
TCATTCTATTCTGGGGGGTGGGGTGGGGCAGGACAGCAAGGGGGAGGATTGGGAAGACAATAGCAGGCAT
GCTGGGGATGCGGTGGGCTCTATGGCTTCTGAGGCGGAAAGAACCAGCTGGGGCTCTAGGGGGTATCCCC
[77 nt withheld, positions 701-777]
TAGCGCCGTCTTC
