>Addgene plasmid #25843 | pfmh-hCry1 | addgene partial sequence | sequence record 31853 | 25843 with BGH-rev
ATGCATATTCAGATCCTCTTCTGAGATGAGTTTTTGTTCGAACTTGTCGTCATCGTCTTTGTAGTCTCTA
GAATTAGTGCTCTGTCTCTGGACTTTAGGACCAATACTCTGTGTGTCCTCTTCCTGACTAGGACGTTTCC
CACCACTGAGACCAGTGCCCATGGAGCTTCTTCCTTGCTTCAACAGGTGAGTTTGCTGACTGTCGCCATG
AGCATAGTGTAAAATACCACTCCCTTGAGAGCAACTTCCACTGCTGCTACAACCTGGGATATTTTCTGCA
GAATATCCCATGAAGCCTCCATTCCCATTAGGATTAGAAGGTACTGATGCCAGAAGACCTAGTCCTCTAT
ATCGTGAAAGCTGCTGATAGATCTGTTTCATCCTTTCGATATTCAAACGGCTTGCCTCAGCATGGTTCAC
CATTGGTTTAGGATAATTAACTCCTATCAAACATTTGGCTACCTTTTGGATACCTTCTGGTGCATTCCAG
GGATCATAGATATATTTTGCAGGGAAGCCTCTTAGGACAGGCAAATAACGCCTGATATAGTCTCCATTGG
GATCTGTTCTCCTACCAAAACCAACAGGGCAATAGCAGTGAAAAAACTGTTGAAAAAAGGAACTACAAGA
CAGCCACATCCAACTTCCAGCATTTATGCTCCAATCTGCATCAAGCAATAATTCTTCAAATACCTTCATT
CCTTCTTCCCAACTAATCCACAGGTCCCCTCGTGTCAGGAAGCAAGCAACTGCATGCCTGGCTAGATGAT
GAATCCAACCCTCCTGACGAAGCTGTGTCATGATGGCATCAATCCATGGAAAGCCTGTCCGGCCTTCCGC
CCATTTGGCTAAAGCCTCAGGATTTTTATCCCAAGGAATCTGAACACAGATAGGGGTTCCTTC
