[The description below was written by a language model from this plasmid's Addgene catalogue record.]
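Description:
pfmh-hCry1 is a mammalian expression plasmid built on the pcDNA4 backbone (about 5.3 kb without insert) that carries the human Cryptochrome 1 coding sequence (CRY1, also known as hCry1), an insert of roughly 1.76 kb. The gene was introduced by restriction cloning between EcoRV at the 5′ end and BstBI at the 3′ end; the record does not say whether either site survived cloning. In bacteria the plasmid is maintained at high copy number under ampicillin selection, and in mammalian cells it provides Zeocin resistance, which allows enrichment or isolation of stably transfected lines in addition to transient expression.

The CRY1 protein is expressed with three C-terminal epitope tags: a FLAG tag supplied with the insert, followed by the myc and polyhistidine tags contributed by the backbone, an arrangement that the "fmh" in the plasmid name appears to reflect. This combination supports detection by immunoblotting or immunofluorescence with common anti-tag antibodies, immunoprecipitation or affinity purification through FLAG or myc, and metal-chelate purification through the His tag. The record does not state the promoter driving the insert; pcDNA4-family vectors generally use the CMV immediate-early promoter, and the listed T7 sequencing primer is consistent with a T7 priming site upstream of the cloning region, but no feature table is available to confirm these elements. Cryptochrome 1 is a core component of the mammalian circadian clock, so the construct is suited to expressing tagged human CRY1 in cultured cells for studies of its interactions, biochemistry and function, although the record does not state a specific purpose.
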