Addgene plasmid #25843: pfmh-hCry1
Depositing lab: Aziz Sancar. Depositing organization: University of North Carolina at Chapel Hill.
Backbone
  Vector backbone: pcDNA4
  Backbone size w/o insert (bp): 5274
  Vector type: Mammalian Expression
  Selectable markers: Zeocin
Growth in bacteria
  Bacterial resistance: Ampicillin, 100 μg/mL
  Growth temperature: 37°C
  Growth strain: DH5alpha
  Copy number: High Copy
Gene/Insert
  Gene/Insert name: human Cryptochrome 1 (alt name: hCry1)
  Species: H. sapiens (human)
  Insert size (bp): 1757
  Entrez Gene: CRY1 (a.k.a. DSPD, PHLL1)
  Tag / fusion protein: flag (C terminal on insert); myc (C terminal on backbone); his (C terminal on backbone)
  Cloning method: Restriction Enzyme; 5′ cloning site EcoRV (unknown if destroyed); 3′ cloning site BstBI (unknown if destroyed)
  Sequencing primers: 5′ T7
Terms and licenses: Academic/Nonprofit Terms; Industry Terms: Not Available to Industry
How to cite: pfmh-hCry1 was a gift from Aziz Sancar (Addgene plasmid # 25843 ; http://n2t.net/addgene:25843 ; RRID:Addgene_25843)
